>Addgene plasmid #131175 | pOVC1_CrPH-LOV_X | depositor full sequence | sequence record 251427 | Full Sequence
GACGGATCGGGAGATCTCCCGATCCCCTATGGTGCACTCTCAGTACAATCTGCTCTGATGCCGCATAGTT
AAGCCAGTATCTGCTCCCTGCTTGTGTGTTGGAGGTCGCTGAGTAGTGCGCGAGCAAAATTTAAGCTACA
ACAAGGCAAGGCTTGACCGACAATTGCATGAAGAATCTGCTTAGGGTTAGGCGTTTTGCGCTGCTTCGCG
ATGTACGGGCCAGATATACGCGTTGACATTGATTATTGACTAGTTATTAATAGTAATCAATTACGGGGTC
ATTAGTTCATAGCCCATATATGGAGTTCCGCGTTACATAACTTACGGTAAATGGCCCGCCTGGCTGACCG
CCCAACGACCCCCGCCCATTGACGTCAATAATGACGTATGTTCCCATAGTAACGCCAATAGGGACTTTCC
ATTGACGTCAATGGGTGGAGTATTTACGGTAAACTGCCCACTTGGCAGTACATCAAGTGTATCATATGCC
AAGTACGCCCCCTATTGACGTCAATGACGGTAAATGGCCCGCCTGGCATTATGCCCAGTACATGACCTTA
TGGGACTTTCCTACTTGGCAGTACATCTACGTATTAGTCATCGCTATTACCATGGTGATGCGGTTTTGGC
AGTACATCAATGGGCGTGGATAGCGGTTTGACTCACGGGGATTTCCAAGTCTCCACCCCATTGACGTCAA
TGGGAGTTTGTTTTGGCACCAAAATCAACGGGACTTTCCAAAATGTCGTAACAACTCCGCCCCATTGACG
CAAATGGGCGGTAGGCGTGTACGGTGGGAGGTCTATATAAGCAGAGCTCTCTGGCTAACTAGAGAACCCA
CTGCTTACTGGCTTATCGAAATTAATACGACTCACTATAGGGAGACCCAAGCTGACCATGGCCACCGGTG
CAGGACTCAGACATACATTTGTGGTGGCTGATGCAACACTCCCTGATTGCCCACTGGTCTATGCAAGTGA
GGGCTTCTACGCAATGACCGGATATGGACCTGACGAAGTGCTGGGTCACAACTGTAGGTTTCTGCAGGGT
GAGGGAACTGACCCCAAGGAAGTGCAGAAAATTCGCGACGCCATCAAGAAGGGTGAGGCTTGTAGTGTGC
GCCTCCTGAACTATCGGAAGGACGGCACTCCCTTCTGGAACCTGCTGACAGTCACCCCAATTAAAACCCC
TGATGGCCGCGTGTCCAAGTTTGTCGGCGTGCAGGTGGATGTTACCTCCAAGACTGAAGGGAAAGCCCTG
GCCCCCGGTGAATTCTCAGGCTCTGGATCCCCCGGGTAAGTTTAAACCGCTGATCAGCCTCGACTGTGCC
TTCTAGTTGCCAGCCATCTGTTGTTTGCCCCTCCCCCGTGCCTTCCTTGACCCTGGAAGGTGCCACTCCC
ACTGTCCTTTCCTAATAAAATGAGGAAATTGCATCGCATTGTCTGAGTAGGTGTCATTCTATTCTGGGGG
GTGGGGTGGGGCAGGACAGCAAGGGGGAGGATTGGGAAGACAATAGCAGGCATGCTGGGGATGCGGTGGG
CTCTATGGCTTCTGAGGCGGAAAGAACCAGCTGGGGCTCTAGGGGGTATCCCC
[124 nt withheld, positions 1594-1717]
C
[91 nt withheld, positions 1719-1809]
A
[49 nt withheld, positions 1811-1859]
CCTTTGACGTTGGAGTCCACGTTCTTT
[37 nt withheld, positions 1887-1923]
ACCCTATCTCGGTCTATTCTTTTGATTTATAAGGGATTTTGCCGATTTCGGCCTATTGGTTAAAAAATGA
GCTGATTTAACAAAAATTTAACGCGAATTAATTCTGTGGAATGTGTGTCAGTTAGGGTGTGGAAAGTCCC
CAGGCTCCCCAGCAGGCAGAAGTATGCAAAGCATGCATCTCAATTAGTCAGCAACCAGGTGTGGAAAGTC
CCCAGGCTCCCCAGCAGGCAGAAGTATGCAAAGCATGCATCTCAATTAGTCAGCAACCATAGTCCCGCCC
CTAACTCCGCCCATCCCGCCCCTAACTCCGCCCAGTTCCGCCCATTCTCCGCCCCATGGCTGACTAATTT
TTTTTATTTATGCAGAGGCCGAGGCCGCCTCTGCCTCTGAGCTATTCCAGAAGTAGTGAGGAGGCTTTTT
TGGAGGCCTAGGCTTTTGCAAAAAGCTCTCGGGAGCTTGTATATCCATTTTCGGATCTGATCAAGAGACA
GGATGAGGATCGTTTCGCATGATTGAACAAGATGGATTGCACGCAGGTTCTCCGGCCGCTTGGGTGGAGA
GGCTATTCGGCTATGACTGGGCACAACAGACAATCGGCTGCTCTGATGCCGCCGTGTTCCGGCTGTCAGC
GCAGGGGCGCCCGGTTCTTTTTGTCAAGACCGACCTGTCCGGTGCCCTGAATGAACTGCAGGACGAGGCA
GCGCGGCTATCGTGGCTGGCCACGACGGGCGTTCCTTGCGCAGCTGTGCTCGACGTTGTCACTGAAGCGG
GAAGGGACTGGCTGCTATTGGGCGAAGTGCCGGGGCAGGATCTCCTGTCATCTCACCTTGCTCCTGCCGA
GAAAGTATCCATCATGGCTGATGCAATGCGGCGGCTGCATACGCTTGATCCGGCTACCTGCCCATTCGAC
CACCAAGCGAAACATCGCATCGAGCGAGCACGTACTCGGATGGAAGCCGGTCTTGTCGATCAGGATGATC
TGGACGAAGAGCATCAGGGGCTCGCGCCAGCCGAACTGTTCGCCAGGCTCAAGGCGCGCATGCCCGACGG
CGAGGATCTCGTCGTGACCCATGGCGATGCCTGCTTGCCGAATATCATGGTGGAAAATGGCCGCTTTTCT
GGATTCATCGACTGTGGCCGGCTGGGTGTGGCGGACCGCTATCAGGACATAGCGTTGGCTACCCGTGATA
TTGCTGAAGAGCTTGGCGGCGAATGGGCTGACCGCTTCCTCGTGCTTTACGGTATCGCCGCTCCCGATTC
GCAGCGCATCGCCTTCTATCGCCTTCTTGACGAGTTCTTCTGAGCGGGACTCTGGGGTTCGAAATGACCG
ACCAAGCGACGCCCAACCTGCCATCACGAGATTTCGATTCCACCGCCGCCTTCTATGAAAGGTTGGGCTT
CGGAATCGTTTTCCGGGACGCCGGCTGGATGATCCTCCAGCGCGGGGATCTCATGCTGGAGTTCTTCGCC
CACCCCAACTTGTTTATTGCAGCTTATAATGGTTACAAATAAAGCAATAGCATCACAAATTTCACAAATA
AAGCATTTTTTTCACTGCATTCTAGTTGTGGTTTGTCCAAACTCATCAATGTATCTTATCATGTCTGTAT
ACCGTCGACCTCTAGCTAGAGCTTGGCGTAATCATGGTCATAGCTGTTTCCTGTGTGAAATTGTTATCCG
CTCACAATTCCACACAACATACGAGCCGGAAGCATAAAGTGTAAAGCCTGGGGTGCCTAATGAGTGAGCT
AACTCACATTAATTGCGTTGCGCTCACTGCCCGCTTTCCAGTCGGGAAACCTGTCGTGCCAGCTGCATTA
ATGAATCGGCCAACGCGCGGGGAGAGGCGGTTTGCGTATTGGGCGCTCTTCCGCTTCCTCGCTCACTGAC
TCGCTGCGCTCGGTCGTTCGGCTGCGGCGAGCGGTATCAGCTCACTCAAAGGCGGTAATACGGTTATCCA
CAGAATCAGGGGATAACGCAGGAAAGAACATGTGAGCAAAAGGCCAGCAAAAGGCCAGGAACCGTAAAAA
GGCCGCGTTGCTGGCGTTTTTCCATAGGCTCCGCCCCCCTGACGAGCATCACAAAAATCGACGCTCAAGT
CAGAGGTGGCGAAACCCGACAGGACTATAAAGATACCAGGCGTTTCCCCCTGGAAGCTCCCTCGTGCGCT
CTCCTGTTCCGACCCTGCCGCTTACCGGATACCTGTCCGCCTTTCTCCCTTCGGGAAGCGTGGCGCTTTC
TCATAGCTCACGCTGTAGGTATCTCAGTTCGGTGTAGGTCGTTCGCTCCAAGCTGGGCTGTGTGCACGAA
CCCCCCGTTCAGCCCGACCGCTGCGCCTTATCCGGTAACTATCGTCTTGAGTCCAACCCGGTAAGACACG
ACTTATCGCCACTGGCAGCAGCCACTGGTAACAGGATTAGCAGAGCGAGGTATGTAGGCGGTGCTACAGA
GTTCTTGAAGTGGTGGCCTAACTACGGCTACACTAGAAGAACAGTATTTGGTATCTGCGCTCTGCTGAAG
CCAGTTACCTTCGGAAAAAGAGTTGGTAGCTCTTGATCCGGCAAACAAACCACCGCTGGTAGCGGTTTTT
TTGTTTGCAAGCAGCAGATTACGCGCAGAAAAAAAGGATCTCAAGAAGATCCTTTGATCTTTTCTACGGG
GTCTGACGCTCAGTGGAACGAAAACTCACGTTAAGGGATTTTGGTCATGAGATTATCAAAAAGGATCTTC
ACCTAGATCCTTTTAAATTAAAAATGAAGTTTTAAATCAATCTAAAGTATATATGAGTAAACTTGGTCTG
ACAGTTACCAATGCTTAATCAGTGAGGCACCTATCTCAGCGATCTGTCTATTTCGTTCATCCATAGTTGC
CTGACTCCCCGTCGTGTAGATAACTACGATACGGGAGGGCTTACCATCTGGCCCCAGTGCTGCAATGATA
CCGCGAGACCCACGCTCACCGGCTCCAGATTTATCAGCAATAAACCAGCCAGCCGGAAGGGCCGAGCGCA
GAAGTGGTCCTGCAACTTTATCCGCCTCCATCCAGTCTATTAATTGTTGCCGGGAAGCTAGAGTAAGTAG
TTCGCCAGTTAATAGTTTGCGCAACGTTGTTGCCATTGCTACAGGCATCGTGGTGTCACGCTCGTCGTTT
GGTATGGCTTCATTCAGCTCCGGTTCCCAACGATCAAGGCGAGTTACATGATCCCCCATGTTGTGCAAAA
AAGCGGTTAGCTCCTTCGGTCCTCCGATCGTTGTCAGAAGTAAGTTGGCCGCAGTGTTATCACTCATGGT
TATGGCAGCACTGCATAATTCTCTTACTGTCATGCCATCCGTAAGATGCTTTTCTGTGACTGGTGAGTAC
TCAACCAAGTCATTCTGAGAATAGTGTATGCGGCGACCGAGTTGCTCTTGCCCGGCGTCAATACGGGATA
ATACCGCGCCACATAGCAGAACTTTAAAAGTGCTCATCATTGGAAAACGTTCTTCGGGGCGAAAACTCTC
AAGGATCTTACCGCTGTTGAGATCCAGTTCGATGTAACCCACTCGTGCACCCAACTGATCTTCAGCATCT
TTTACTTTCACCAGCGTTTCTGGGTGAGCAAAAACAGGAAGGCAAAATGCCGCAAAAAAGGGAATAAGGG
CGACACGGAAATGTTGAATACTCATACTCTTCCTTTTTCAATATTATTGAAGCATTTATCAGGGTTATTG
TCTCATGAGCGGATACATATTTGAATGTATTTAGAAAAATAAACAAATAGGGGTTCCGCGCACATTTCCC
CGAAAAGTGCCACCTGACGTC
Features (pLannotate 1.2.2; 20 found; start..end, strand, type, name):
     28..80      -  misc_feature   bom (fragment): basis of mobility region from pBR322
    235..614     +  enhancer       CMV enhancer: human cytomegalovirus immediate early enhancer
    615..818     +  promoter       CMV promoter: human cytomegalovirus (CMV) immediate early promoter
    814..847     +  LTR            5' LTR (truncated) (fragment): truncated 5' long terminal repeat (LTR) from HIV-1
    863..881     +  promoter       T7 promoter: promoter for bacteriophage T7 RNA polymerase
    910..1293    +  CDS            PHOT (fragment): PHOT_CHLRE - Experimental evidence at protein level: Swiss-Prot protein existence level 1. Protein kinase that acts as a blue light photoreceptor (PubMed:15695460, PubMed:24285544). Required for non-photochemical quenching (NPQ), a mechanism that converts and dissipates the harmful excess absorbed light energy into heat and protect the photosynthetic apparatus from photo-oxidative damage (PubMed:27626383). Controls the energy-dependent chlorophyll fluorescence quenching (qE) activity of chlorophyll excited states by inducing the expression of the qE effector protein LHCSR3 in high light intens
   1324..1548    +  polyA_signal   bGH poly(A) signal: bovine growth hormone polyadenylation signal
   1552..1573    +  promoter       SV40 promoter (fragment): SV40 enhancer and early promoter
   1594..2022    +  rep_origin     f1 ori (sequence partly withheld): f1 bacteriophage origin of replication; arrow indicates direction of (+) strand synthesis
   2036..2365    +  promoter       SV40 promoter: SV40 enhancer and early promoter
   2432..3223    +  CDS            neo: KKA2_KLEPN - Also known as kan, nptII. Experimental evidence at protein level: Swiss-Prot protein existence level 1. Resistance to kanamycin, neomycin, paromomycin, ribostamycin, butirosin and gentamicin B. From Klebsiella pneumoniae.
   3247..3405    +  CDS            ble (fragment): BLE_KLEPN - Experimental evidence at protein level: Swiss-Prot protein existence level 1. Binding protein with a strong affinity to the bleomycin family of antibiotics. Binds to CL990; an antimitotic-antibiotic compound. From Klebsiella pneumoniae.
   3400..3521    +  polyA_signal   SV40 poly(A) signal: SV40 polyadenylation signal
   3594..3610    -  protein_bind   lac operator: The lac repressor binds to the lac operator to inhibit transcription in E. coli. This inhibition can be relieved by adding lactose or isopropyl-β-D-thiogalactopyranoside (IPTG). lac repressor encoded by lacI
   3618..3648    -  promoter       lac promoter: promoter for the E. coli lac operon
   3663..3684    -  protein_bind   CAP binding site: CAP binding activates transcription in the presence of cAMP. E. coli catabolite activator protein
   3697..3789    -  CDS            lacI (fragment): lac repressor; lacI; The lac repressor binds to the lac operator to inhibit transcription in E. coli. This inhibition can be relieved by adding lactose or isopropyl-β-D-thiogalactopyranoside (IPTG).
   3972..4557    -  rep_origin     ori: high-copy-number ColE1/pMB1/pBR322/pUC origin of replication
   4728..5588    -  CDS            AmpR: β-lactamase; bla; confers resistance to ampicillin, carbenicillin, and related antibiotics
   5589..5693    -  promoter       AmpR promoter: bla
