>Addgene plasmid #131175 | pOVC1_CrPH-LOV_X | addgene full sequence | sequence record 256825 | Addgene NGS Result
ACAATTGCATGAAGAATCTGCTTAGGGTTAGGCGTTTTGCGCTGCTTCGCGATGTACGGGCCAGATATAC
GCGTTGACATTGATTATTGACTAGTTATTAATAGTAATCAATTACGGGGTCATTAGTTCATAGCCCATAT
ATGGAGTTCCGCGTTACATAACTTACGGTAAATGGCCCGCCTGGCTGACCGCCCAACGACCCCCGCCCAT
TGACGTCAATAATGACGTATGTTCCCATAGTAACGCCAATAGGGACTTTCCATTGACGTCAATGGGTGGA
GTATTTACGGTAAACTGCCCACTTGGCAGTACATCAAGTGTATCATATGCCAAGTACGCCCCCTATTGAC
GTCAATGACGGTAAATGGCCCGCCTGGCATTATGCCCAGTACATGACCTTATGGGACTTTCCTACTTGGC
AGTACATCTACGTATTAGTCATCGCTATTACCATGGTGATGCGGTTTTGGCAGTACATCAATGGGCGTGG
ATAGCGGTTTGACTCACGGGGATTTCCAAGTCTCCACCCCATTGACGTCAATGGGAGTTTGTTTTGGCAC
CAAAATCAACGGGACTTTCCAAAATGTCGTAACAACTCCGCCCCATTGACGCAAATGGGCGGTAGGCGTG
TACGGTGGGAGGTCTATATAAGCAGAGCTCTCTGGCTAACTAGAGAACCCACTGCTTACTGGCTTATCGA
AATTAATACGACTCACTATAGGGAGACCCAAGCTGACCATGGCCACCGGTGCAGGACTCAGACATACATT
TGTGGTGGCTGATGCAACACTCCCTGATTGCCCACTGGTCTATGCAAGTGAGGGCTTCTACGCAATGACC
GGATATGGACCTGACGAAGTGCTGGGTCACAACTGTAGGTTTCTGCAGGGTGAGGGAACTGACCCCAAGG
AAGTGCAGAAAATTCGCGACGCCATCAAGAAGGGTGAGGCTTGTAGTGTGCGCCTCCTGAACTATCGGAA
GGACGGCACTCCCTTCTGGAACCTGCTGACAGTCACCCCAATTAAAACCCCTGATGGCCGCGTGTCCAAG
TTTGTCGGCGTGCAGGTGGATGTTACCTCCAAGACTGAAGGGAAAGCCCTGGCCCCCGGTGAATTCTCAG
GCTCTGGATCCCCCGGGTAAGTTTAAACCGCTGATCAGCCTCGACTGTGCCTTCTAGTTGCCAGCCATCT
GTTGTTTGCCCCTCCCCCGTGCCTTCCTTGACCCTGGAAGGTGCCACTCCCACTGTCCTTTCCTAATAAA
ATGAGGAAATTGCATCGCATTGTCTGAGTAGGTGTCATTCTATTCTGGGGGGTGGGGTGGGGCAGGACAG
CAAGGGGGAGGATTGGGAAGACAATAGCAGGCATGCTGGGGATGCGGTGGGCTCTATGGCTTCTGAGGCG
GAAAGAACCAGCTGGGGCTCTAGGGGGTATCCCC
[124 nt withheld, positions 1435-1558]
C
[91 nt withheld, positions 1560-1650]
A
[49 nt withheld, positions 1652-1700]
CCTTTGACGTTGGAGTCCACGTTCTTT
[37 nt withheld, positions 1728-1764]
ACCCTATCTCGGTCTATTCTTTTGATTTATAAGGGATTTTGCCGATTTCGGCCTATTGGTTAAAAAATGA
GCTGATTTAACAAAAATTTAACGCGAATTAATTCTGTGGAATGTGTGTCAGTTAGGGTGTGGAAAGTCCC
CAGGCTCCCCAGCAGGCAGAAGTATGCAAAGCATGCATCTCAATTAGTCAGCAACCAGGTGTGGAAAGTC
CCCAGGCTCCCCAGCAGGCAGAAGTATGCAAAGCATGCATCTCAATTAGTCAGCAACCATAGTCCCGCCC
CTAACTCCGCCCATCCCGCCCCTAACTCCGCCCAGTTCCGCCCATTCTCCGCCCCATGGCTGACTAATTT
TTTTTATTTATGCAGAGGCCGAGGCCGCCTCTGCCTCTGAGCTATTCCAGAAGTAGTGAGGAGGCTTTTT
TGGAGGCCTAGGCTTTTGCAAAAAGCTCTCGGGAGCTTGTATATCCATTTTCGGATCTGATCAAGAGACA
GGATGAGGATCGTTTCGCATGATTGAACAAGATGGATTGCACGCAGGTTCTCCGGCCGCTTGGGTGGAGA
GGCTATTCGGCTATGACTGGGCACAACAGACAATCGGCTGCTCTGATGCCGCCGTGTTCCGGCTGTCAGC
GCAGGGGCGCCCGGTTCTTTTTGTCAAGACCGACCTGTCCGGTGCCCTGAATGAACTGCAGGACGAGGCA
GCGCGGCTATCGTGGCTGGCCACGACGGGCGTTCCTTGCGCAGCTGTGCTCGACGTTGTCACTGAAGCGG
GAAGGGACTGGCTGCTATTGGGCGAAGTGCCGGGGCAGGATCTCCTGTCATCTCACCTTGCTCCTGCCGA
GAAAGTATCCATCATGGCTGATGCAATGCGGCGGCTGCATACGCTTGATCCGGCTACCTGCCCATTCGAC
CACCAAGCGAAACATCGCATCGAGCGAGCACGTACTCGGATGGAAGCCGGTCTTGTCGATCAGGATGATC
TGGACGAAGAGCATCAGGGGCTCGCGCCAGCCGAACTGTTCGCCAGGCTCAAGGCGCGCATGCCCGACGG
CGAGGATCTCGTCGTGACCCATGGCGATGCCTGCTTGCCGAATATCATGGTGGAAAATGGCCGCTTTTCT
GGATTCATCGACTGTGGCCGGCTGGGTGTGGCGGACCGCTATCAGGACATAGCGTTGGCTACCCGTGATA
TTGCTGAAGAGCTTGGCGGCGAATGGGCTGACCGCTTCCTCGTGCTTTACGGTATCGCCGCTCCCGATTC
GCAGCGCATCGCCTTCTATCGCCTTCTTGACGAGTTCTTCTGAGCGGGACTCTGGGGTTCGAAATGACCG
ACCAAGCGACGCCCAACCTGCCATCACGAGATTTCGATTCCACCGCCGCCTTCTATGAAAGGTTGGGCTT
CGGAATCGTTTTCCGGGACGCCGGCTGGATGATCCTCCAGCGCGGGGATCTCATGCTGGAGTTCTTCGCC
CACCCCAACTTGTTTATTGCAGCTTATAATGGTTACAAATAAAGCAATAGCATCACAAATTTCACAAATA
AAGCATTTTTTTCACTGCATTCTAGTTGTGGTTTGTCCAAACTCATCAATGTATCTTATCATGTCTGTAT
ACCGTCGACCTCTAGCTAGAGCTTGGCGTAATCATGGTCATAGCTGTTTCCTGTGTGAAATTGTTATCCG
CTCACAATTCCACACAACATACGAGCCGGAAGCATAAAGTGTAAAGCCTGGGGTGCCTAATGAGTGAGCT
AACTCACATTAATTGCGTTGCGCTCACTGCCCGCTTTCCAGTCGGGAAACCTGTCGTGCCAGCTGCATTA
ATGAATCGGCCAACGCGCGGGGAGAGGCGGTTTGCGTATTGGGCGCTCTTCCGCTTCCTCGCTCACTGAC
TCGCTGCGCTCGGTCGTTCGGCTGCGGCGAGCGGTATCAGCTCACTCAAAGGCGGTAATACGGTTATCCA
CAGAATCAGGGGATAACGCAGGAAAGAACATGTGAGCAAAAGGCCAGCAAAAGGCCAGGAACCGTAAAAA
GGCCGCGTTGCTGGCGTTTTTCCATAGGCTCCGCCCCCCTGACGAGCATCACAAAAATCGACGCTCAAGT
CAGAGGTGGCGAAACCCGACAGGACTATAAAGATACCAGGCGTTTCCCCCTGGAAGCTCCCTCGTGCGCT
CTCCTGTTCCGACCCTGCCGCTTACCGGATACCTGTCCGCCTTTCTCCCTTCGGGAAGCGTGGCGCTTTC
TCATAGCTCACGCTGTAGGTATCTCAGTTCGGTGTAGGTCGTTCGCTCCAAGCTGGGCTGTGTGCACGAA
CCCCCCGTTCAGCCCGACCGCTGCGCCTTATCCGGTAACTATCGTCTTGAGTCCAACCCGGTAAGACACG
ACTTATCGCCACTGGCAGCAGCCACTGGTAACAGGATTAGCAGAGCGAGGTATGTAGGCGGTGCTACAGA
GTTCTTGAAGTGGTGGCCTAACTACGGCTACACTAGAAGAACAGTATTTGGTATCTGCGCTCTGCTGAAG
CCAGTTACCTTCGGAAAAAGAGTTGGTAGCTCTTGATCCGGCAAACAAACCACCGCTGGTAGCGGTGGTT
TTTTTGTTTGCAAGCAGCAGATTACGCGCAGAAAAAAAGGATCTCAAGAAGATCCTTTGATCTTTTCTAC
GGGGTCTGACGCTCAGTGGAACGAAAACTCACGTTAAGGGATTTTGGTCATGAGATTATCAAAAAGGATC
TTCACCTAGATCCTTTTAAATTAAAAATGAAGTTTTAAATCAATCTAAAGTATATATGAGTAAACTTGGT
CTGACAGTTACCAATGCTTAATCAGTGAGGCACCTATCTCAGCGATCTGTCTATTTCGTTCATCCATAGT
TGCCTGACTCCCCGTCGTGTAGATAACTACGATACGGGAGGGCTTACCATCTGGCCCCAGTGCTGCAATG
ATACCGCGAGACCCACGCTCACCGGCTCCAGATTTATCAGCAATAAACCAGCCAGCCGGAAGGGCCGAGC
GCAGAAGTGGTCCTGCAACTTTATCCGCCTCCATCCAGTCTATTAATTGTTGCCGGGAAGCTAGAGTAAG
TAGTTCGCCAGTTAATAGTTTGCGCAACGTTGTTGCCATTGCTACAGGCATCGTGGTGTCACGCTCGTCG
TTTGGTATGGCTTCATTCAGCTCCGGTTCCCAACGATCAAGGCGAGTTACATGATCCCCCATGTTGTGCA
AAAAAGCGGTTAGCTCCTTCGGTCCTCCGATCGTTGTCAGAAGTAAGTTGGCCGCAGTGTTATCACTCAT
GGTTATGGCAGCACTGCATAATTCTCTTACTGTCATGCCATCCGTAAGATGCTTTTCTGTGACTGGTGAG
TACTCAACCAAGTCATTCTGAGAATAGTGTATGCGGCGACCGAGTTGCTCTTGCCCGGCGTCAATACGGG
ATAATACCGCGCCACATAGCAGAACTTTAAAAGTGCTCATCATTGGAAAACGTTCTTCGGGGCGAAAACT
CTCAAGGATCTTACCGCTGTTGAGATCCAGTTCGATGTAACCCACTCGTGCACCCAACTGATCTTCAGCA
TCTTTTACTTTCACCAGCGTTTCTGGGTGAGCAAAAACAGGAAGGCAAAATGCCGCAAAAAAGGGAATAA
GGGCGACACGGAAATGTTGAATACTCATACTCTTCCTTTTTCAATATTATTGAAGCATTTATCAGGGTTA
TTGTCTCATGAGCGGATACATATTTGAATGTATTTAGAAAAATAAACAAATAGGGGTTCCGCGCACATTT
CCCCGAAAAGTGCCACCTGACGTCGACGGATCGGGAGATCTCCCGATCCCCTATGGTGCACTCTCAGTAC
AATCTGCTCTGATGCCGCATAGTTAAGCCAGTATCTGCTCCCTGCTTGTGTGTTGGAGGTCGCTGAGTAG
TGCGCGAGCAAAATTTAAGCTACAACAAGGCAAGGCTTGACCG
Features (pLannotate 1.2.2; 20 found; start..end, strand, type, name):
     76..455     +  enhancer       CMV enhancer: human cytomegalovirus immediate early enhancer
    456..659     +  promoter       CMV promoter: human cytomegalovirus (CMV) immediate early promoter
    655..688     +  LTR            5' LTR (truncated) (fragment): truncated 5' long terminal repeat (LTR) from HIV-1
    704..722     +  promoter       T7 promoter: promoter for bacteriophage T7 RNA polymerase
    751..1134    +  CDS            PHOT (fragment): PHOT_CHLRE - Experimental evidence at protein level: Swiss-Prot protein existence level 1. Protein kinase that acts as a blue light photoreceptor (PubMed:15695460, PubMed:24285544). Required for non-photochemical quenching (NPQ), a mechanism that converts and dissipates the harmful excess absorbed light energy into heat and protect the photosynthetic apparatus from photo-oxidative damage (PubMed:27626383). Controls the energy-dependent chlorophyll fluorescence quenching (qE) activity of chlorophyll excited states by inducing the expression of the qE effector protein LHCSR3 in high light intens
   1165..1389    +  polyA_signal   bGH poly(A) signal: bovine growth hormone polyadenylation signal
   1393..1414    +  promoter       SV40 promoter (fragment): SV40 enhancer and early promoter
   1435..1863    +  rep_origin     f1 ori (sequence partly withheld): f1 bacteriophage origin of replication; arrow indicates direction of (+) strand synthesis
   1877..2206    +  promoter       SV40 promoter: SV40 enhancer and early promoter
   2273..3064    +  CDS            neo: KKA2_KLEPN - Also known as kan, nptII. Experimental evidence at protein level: Swiss-Prot protein existence level 1. Resistance to kanamycin, neomycin, paromomycin, ribostamycin, butirosin and gentamicin B. From Klebsiella pneumoniae.
   3088..3246    +  CDS            ble (fragment): BLE_KLEPN - Experimental evidence at protein level: Swiss-Prot protein existence level 1. Binding protein with a strong affinity to the bleomycin family of antibiotics. Binds to CL990; an antimitotic-antibiotic compound. From Klebsiella pneumoniae.
   3241..3362    +  polyA_signal   SV40 poly(A) signal: SV40 polyadenylation signal
   3435..3451    -  protein_bind   lac operator: The lac repressor binds to the lac operator to inhibit transcription in E. coli. This inhibition can be relieved by adding lactose or isopropyl-β-D-thiogalactopyranoside (IPTG). lac repressor encoded by lacI
   3459..3489    -  promoter       lac promoter: promoter for the E. coli lac operon
   3504..3525    -  protein_bind   CAP binding site: CAP binding activates transcription in the presence of cAMP. E. coli catabolite activator protein
   3538..3630    -  CDS            lacI (fragment): lac repressor; lacI; The lac repressor binds to the lac operator to inhibit transcription in E. coli. This inhibition can be relieved by adding lactose or isopropyl-β-D-thiogalactopyranoside (IPTG).
   3813..4401    -  rep_origin     ori: high-copy-number ColE1/pMB1/pBR322/pUC origin of replication
   4572..5432    -  CDS            AmpR: β-lactamase; bla; confers resistance to ampicillin, carbenicillin, and related antibiotics
   5433..5537    -  promoter       AmpR promoter: bla
   5596..5648    -  misc_feature   bom (fragment): basis of mobility region from pBR322
