[The description below was written by a language model from this plasmid's Addgene catalogue record and pLannotate feature annotations shown in this document.]
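Description:
pOVC1_CrPH-LOV_X is a mammalian expression plasmid of about 5.7 kb built on the pcDNA3.1(-) backbone. It belongs to a vector library designed for rapid assembly of modular, light-controlled protein-protein interactions. In E. coli it replicates from a high-copy ColE1/pUC-type origin and is selected through the β-lactamase (AmpR) gene. An f1 origin is also present, a standard backbone element that permits single-stranded DNA production. For mammalian cells, a neomycin phosphotransferase gene sits between the SV40 early promoter and an SV40 poly(A) signal, allowing G418 selection of stable transfectants. The short annotations for an HIV-1 LTR, ble, lacI and bom fragments and the lac promoter/operator region are probably backbone remnants or sequence-similarity hits rather than functional parts of the design.

The payload is a roughly 400 bp fragment encoding a LOV (light-oxygen-voltage) domain of the Chlamydomonas reinhardtii phototropin, a blue-light photoreceptor. It is expressed from the CMV immediate-early enhancer/promoter and terminated by the bovine growth hormone poly(A) signal. A T7 promoter upstream of the insert could support in vitro transcription. No epitope tags or reporters are annotated. According to the record, the LOV coding sequence is followed by restriction sites. The "_X" in the name probably marks this downstream position as the place where a protein of interest can be cloned to create a fusion with the LOV domain at its N-terminus. The insert was introduced through AgeI, with the 5′ site retained and the 3′ site destroyed. The depositor sequence and the repository's own sequencing result carry the same features in the same order, differing by only a few nucleotides in length and in their numbering start point.
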