Addgene plasmid #131175: pOVC1_CrPH-LOV_X
Purpose: Expresses CrPh-LOV domain (Chlamydomonas reinhardtii) followed by restriction sites
Depositing lab: Harald Janovjak. Depositing organization: Institute of Science and Technology Austria (I.S.T. Austria). Publication: Engineering Strategy and Vector Library for the Rapid Generation of Modular Light-Controlled Protein-Protein Interactions. Tichy AM, Gerrard EJ, Legrand JMD, Hobbs RM, Janovjak H. J Mol Biol. 2019 May 29. pii: S0022-2836(19)30317-1. doi: 10.1016/j.jmb.2019.05.033. PubMed 31150735.
Backbone
  Vector backbone: pcDNA3.1-
  Backbone manufacturer: Invitrogen
  Backbone size w/o insert (bp): 5318
  Vector type: Mammalian Expression
  Selectable markers: Neomycin (select with G418)
Growth in bacteria
  Bacterial resistance: Ampicillin, 100 μg/mL
  Growth temperature: 37°C
  Growth strain: DH5alpha
  Copy number: High Copy
Gene/Insert
  Gene/Insert name: CrPH-LOV
  Species: C. reinhardtii
  Insert size (bp): 405
  Promoter: CMV
  Cloning method: Restriction Enzyme; 5′ cloning site AgeI (not destroyed); 3′ cloning site AgeI (destroyed during cloning)
  Sequencing primers: 5′ CMV_F (CGCAAATGGGCGGTAGGCGTG); 3′ pcDNA_R (CAACAGATGGCTGGCAAC)
Terms and licenses: Academic/Nonprofit Terms; Industry Terms: Not Available to Industry
How to cite: pOVC1_CrPH-LOV_X was a gift from Harald Janovjak (Addgene plasmid # 131175 ; http://n2t.net/addgene:131175 ; RRID:Addgene_131175)
