>Addgene plasmid #131175 | pOVC1_CrPH-LOV_X | depositor partial sequence | sequence record 251428 | pOVC1_CrPH-LOV_X
ACCATGGCCACCGGTGCAGGACTCAGACATACATTTGTGGTGGCTGATGCAACACTCCCTGATTGCCCAC
TGGTCTATGCAAGTGAGGGCTTCTACGCAATGACCGGATATGGACCTGACGAAGTGCTGGGTCACAACTG
TAGGTTTCTGCAGGGTGAGGGAACTGACCCCAAGGAAGTGCAGAAAATTCGCGACGCCATCAAGAAGGGT
GAGGCTTGTAGTGTGCGCCTCCTGAACTATCGGAAGGACGGCACTCCCTTCTGGAACCTGCTGACAGTCA
CCCCAATTAAAACCCCTGATGGCCGCGTGTCCAAGTTTGTCGGCGTGCAGGTGGATGTTACCTCCAAGAC
TGAAGGGAAAGCCCTGGCCCCCGGTGAATTCTCAGGCTCTGGATCCCCCGGGTAA
